Addgene plasmid #123700: MTK2_005
Purpose: Encodes pCAG as a Type 2 part to be used in the MTK system
Depositing lab: Hana El-Samad. Depositing organization: University of California, San Francisco (UCSF). Publication: A Toolkit for Rapid Modular Construction of Biological Circuits in Mammalian Cells. Fonseca JP, Bonny AR, Kumar GR, Ng AH, Town J, Wu QC, Aslankoohi E, Chen SY, Dods G, Harrigan P, Osimiri LC, Kistler AL, El-Samad H. ACS Synth Biol. 2019 Nov 15;8(11):2593-2606. doi: 10.1021/acssynbio.9b00322. Epub 2019 Nov 5. PubMed 31686495.
Backbone
  Vector backbone: MTK0_027
  Vector type: Mammalian Expression
Growth in bacteria
  Bacterial resistance: Chloramphenicol, 25 μg/mL
  Growth temperature: 37°C
  Growth strain: DH5alpha
  Copy number: Unknown
Gene/Insert
  Gene/Insert name: pCAG
  Species: Synthetic
  Cloning method: Restriction Enzyme; 5′ cloning site BsmBI (destroyed during cloning); 3′ cloning site BsmBI (destroyed during cloning)
Terms and licenses: Academic/Nonprofit Terms; Industry Terms: Not Available to Industry
Depositor comments: Type 2 parts are promoters in the MTK Please visit https://www.biorxiv.org/content/10.1101/506188v2 for BioRxiv preprint
How to cite: MTK2_005 was a gift from Hana El-Samad (Addgene plasmid # 123700 ; http://n2t.net/addgene:123700 ; RRID:Addgene_123700)
