[The description below was written by a language model from this plasmid's Addgene catalogue record and pLannotate feature annotations shown in this document.]
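Description:
MTK2_005 is a small (about 3.3 kb) part plasmid from the Mammalian Toolkit (MTK), a modular cloning system for building genetic circuits in mammalian cells. It stores the synthetic CAG promoter as a "Type 2" part, the position reserved for promoters in the MTK hierarchy. The part was placed into the MTK0_027 entry backbone by BsmBI cloning, and both BsmBI sites were destroyed in the process. Although it is catalogued as a mammalian expression vector, the plasmid contains no coding sequence or polyadenylation signal of its own. It is a promoter donor, not a functional expression construct.

The feature table shows the three canonical pieces of CAG arranged in order on the forward strand: the human cytomegalovirus immediate-early enhancer, the chicken β-actin promoter, and a roughly 1 kb chimeric intron assembled from chicken β-actin and rabbit β-globin intron sequences. Together these give strong, broadly active constitutive transcription in mammalian cells, with the intron's splice acceptor aiding processing of the downstream transcript. The short "HBB fragment" annotated as a CDS at the end of the intron is most likely the β-globin exon remnant that normally forms the 3′ end of CAG, not an intended protein-coding element.

The rest of the plasmid is minimal bacterial maintenance machinery: a high-copy ColE1/pUC-type origin of replication and, on the reverse strand, a chloramphenicol acetyltransferase gene driven by its native cat promoter and followed by a lambda t0 terminator, providing chloramphenicol selection in E. coli. In use, the pCAG part is combined with other typed MTK parts, such as coding sequences and 3′ elements, to assemble transcription units for mammalian expression.
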