Features (pLannotate 1.2.2; 8 found; start..end, strand, type, name):
     77..665     +  rep_origin     ori: high-copy-number ColE1/pMB1/pBR322/pUC origin of replication
    797..1100    +  enhancer       CMV enhancer: human cytomegalovirus immediate early enhancer
   1102..1377    +  promoter       chicken β-actin promoter: No description available
   1378..2394    +  intron         chimeric intron: chimera between introns from chicken β-actin and rabbit β-globin
   2392..2448    +  CDS            HBB (fragment): HBB_LEPEU - Experimental evidence at protein level: Swiss-Prot protein existence level 1. Involved in oxygen transport from the lung to the various peripheral tissues. From Lepus europaeus (European hare).
   2471..2505    -  terminator     lambda t0 terminator: minimal transcription terminator from phage lambda (Scholtissek and Grosse, 1987)
   2579..3235    -  CDS            cat: CAT_ECOLX - Experimental evidence at protein level: Swiss-Prot protein existence level 1. This enzyme is an effector of chloramphenicol resistance in bacteria. From Escherichia coli. This protein is used as a marker in many commonly used cloning vectors, such as pACYC184.
   3236..3333    -  promoter       cat promoter: promoter of the E. coli cat gene encoding chloramphenicol acetyltransferase
>Addgene plasmid #123700 | MTK2_005 | addgene full sequence | sequence record 248603 | Addgene NGS Result
TCATGACCAAAATCCCTTAACGTGAGTTTTCGTTCCACTGAGCGTCAGACCCCGTAGAAAAGATCAAAGG
ATCTTCTTGAGATCCTTTTTTTCTGCGCGTAATCTGCTGCTTGCAAACAAAAAAACCACCGCTACCAGCG
GTGGTTTGTTTGCCGGATCAAGAGCTACCAACTCTTTTTCCGAAGGTAACTGGCTTCAGCAGAGCGCAGA
TACCAAATACTGTTCTTCTAGTGTAGCCGTAGTTAGGCCACCACTTCAAGAACTCTGTAGCACCGCCTAC
ATACCTCGCTCTGCTAATCCTGTTACCAGTGGCTGCTGCCAGTGGCGATAAGTCGTGTCTTACCGGGTTG
GACTCAAGACGATAGTTACCGGATAAGGCGCAGCGGTCGGGCTGAACGGGGGGTTCGTGCACACAGCCCA
GCTTGGAGCGAACGACCTACACCGAACTGAGATACCTACAGCGTGAGCTATGAGAAAGCGCCACGCTTCC
CGAAGGGAGAAAGGCGGACAGGTATCCGGTAAGCGGCAGGGTCGGAACAGGAGAGCGCACGAGGGAGCTT
CCAGGGGGAAACGCCTGGTATCTTTATAGTCCTGTCGGGTTTCGCCACCTCTGACTTGAGCGTCGATTTT
TGTGATGCTCGTCAGGGGGGCGGAGCCTATGGAAAAACGCCAGCAACGCGGCCTTTTTACGGTTCCTGGC
CTTTTGCTGGCCTTTTGCTCACATGTTCTTTCCTGCGTTATCCCCTGATTCTGTGGATAACCGTAGTCGG
TCTCAAACGCCATATATGGAGTTCCGCGTTACATAACTTACGGTAAATGGCCCGCCTGGCTGACCGCCCA
ACGACCCCCGCCCATTGACGTCAATAATGACGTATGTTCCCATAGTAACGCCAATAGGGACTTTCCATTG
ACGTCAATGGGTGGAGTATTTACGGTAAACTGCCCACTTGGCAGTACATCAAGTGTATCATATGCCAAGT
ACGCCCCCTATTGACGTCAATGACGGTAAATGGCCCGCCTGGCATTATGCCCAGTACATGACCTTATGGG
ACTTTCCTACTTGGCAGTACATCTACGTATTAGTCATCGCTATTACCATGGTCGAGGTGAGCCCCACGTT
CTGCTTCACTCTCCCCATCTCCCCCCCCTCCCCACCCCCAATTTTGTATTTATTTATTTTTTAATTATTT
TGTGCAGCGATGGGGGCGGGGGGGGGGGGGGGGCGCGCCAGGGGGGGCGGGGCGGGGCGGGGGGCGGGGC
GGGGCGAGGCGGAGAGGTGCGGCGGCAGCCAATCAGAGCGGCGCGCTCCGAAAGTTTCCTTTTATGGCGA
GGCGGCGGCGGCGGCGGCCCTATAAAAAGCGAAGCGCGCGGCGGGCGGGAGTCGCTGCGCGCTGCCTTCG
CCCCGTGCCCCGCTCCGCCGCCGCCTCGCGCCGCCCGCCCCGGCTCTGACTGACCGCGTTACTCCCACAG
GTGAGCGGGCGGGACGGCCCTTCTCCTCCGGGCTGTAATTAGCGCTTGGTTTAATGACGGCTTGTTTCTT
TTCTGTGGCTGCGTGAAAGCCTTGAGGGGCTCCGGGAGGGCCCTTTGTGCGGGGGGAGCGGCTCGGGGGG
TGCGTGCGTGTGTGTGTGCGTGGGGAGCGCCGCGTGCGGCTCCGCGCTGCCCGGCGGCTGTGAGCGCTGC
GGGCGCGGCGCGGGGCTTTGTGCGCTCCGCAGTGTGCGCGAGGGGAGCGCGGCCGGGGGCGGTGCCCCGC
GGTGCGGGGGGGGCTGCGAGGGGAACAAAGGCTGCGTGCGGGGTGTGTGCGTGGGGGGGTGAGCAGGGGG
TGTGGGCGCGTCGGTCGGGCTGCAACCCCCCCTGCACCCCCCTCCCCGAGTTGCTGAGCACGGCCCGGCT
TCGGGTGCGGGGCTCCGTACGGGGCGTGGCGCGGGGCTCGCCGTGCCGGGCGGGGGGTGGCGGCAGGTGG
GGGTGCCGGGCGGGGCGGGGCCGCCTCGGGCCGGGGAGGGCTCGGGGGAGGGGCGCGGCGGCCCCCGGAG
TGCCGGCGGCTGTCGAGGCGCGGCGAGCCGCAGCCATTGCCTTTTATGGTAATCGTGCGAGAGGGCGCAG
GGACTTCCTTTGTCCCAAATCTGTGCGGAGCCGAAATCTGGGAGGCGCCGCCGCACCCCCTCTAGCGGGC
GCGGGGCGAAGCGGTGCGGCGCCGGCAGGAAGGAAATGGGCGGGGAGGGCCTTCGTGCGTCGCCGCGCCG
CCGTCCCCTTCTCCCTCTCCAGCCTCGGGGCTGTCCGCGGGGGGACGGCTGCCTTCGGGGGGGACGGGGC
AGGGCGGGGTTCGGCTTCTGGCGTGTGACCGGCGGCTCTAGAGCCTCTGCTAACCATGTTCATGCCTTCT
TCTTTTTCCTACAGCTCCTGGGCAACGTGCTGGTTATTGTGCTGTCTCATCATTTTGGCAAAGAATTCGC
CACTATGTGAGACCAGACCAATAAAAAACGCCCGGCGGCAACCGAGCGTTCTGAACAAATCCAGATGGAG
TTCTGAGGTCATTACTGGATCTATCAACAGGAGTCCAAGCGAGCTCGATATCAAATTACGCCCCGCCCTG
CCACTCATCGCAGTACTGTTGTAATTCATTAAGCATTCTGCCGACATGGAAGCCATCACAAACGGCATGA
TGAACCTGAATCGCCAGCGGCATCAGCACCTTGTCGCCTTGCGTATAATATTTGCCCATGGTGAAAACGG
GGGCGAAGAAGTTGTCCATATTGGCCACGTTTAAATCAAAACTGGTGAAACTCACCCAGGGATTGGCTGA
AACGAAAAACATATTCTCAATAAACCCTTTAGGGAAATAGGCCAGGTTTTCACCGTAACACGCCACATCT
TGCGAATATATGTGTAGAAACTGCCGGAAATCGTCGTGGTATTCACTCCAGAGCGATGAAAACGTTTCAG
TTTGCTCATGGAAAACGGTGTAACAAGGGTGAACACTATCCCATATCACCAGCTCACCGTCTTTCATTGC
CATACGAAATTCCGGATGAGCATTCATCAGGCGGGCAAGAATGTGAATAAAGGCCGGATAAAACTTGTGC
TTATTTTTCTTTACGGTCTTTAAAAAGGCCGTAATATCCAGCTGAACGGTCTGGTTATAGGTACATTGAG
CAACTGACTGAAATGCCTCAAAATGTTCTTTACGATGCCATTGGGATATATCAACGGTGGTATATCCAGT
GATTTTTTTCTCCATTTTAGCTTCCTTAGCTCCTGAAAATCTCGATAACTCAAAAAATACGCCCGGTAGT
GATCTTATTTCATTATGGTGAAAGTTGGAACCTCTTACGTGCCCGATCAA
